>Addgene plasmid #111559 | pET-SUMO-hGSDMD | depositor full sequence | sequence record 209480 | pET-SUMO-hGSDMD sequence 7098 bps
CAAGGAGATGGCGCCCAACAGTCCCCCGGCCACGGGGCCTGCCACCATACCCACGCCGAAACAAGCGCTC
ATGAGCCCGAAGTGGCGAGCCCGATCTTCCCCATCGGTGATGTCGGCGATATAGGCGCCAGCAACCGCAC
CTGTGGCGCCGGTGATGCCGGCCACGATGCGTCCGGCGTAGAGGATCGAGATCTCGATCCCGCGAAATTA
ATACGACTCACTATAGGGGAATTGTGAGCGGATAACAATTCCCCTCTAGAAATAATTTTGTTTAACTTTA
AGAAGGAGATATACATATGGGCAGCAGCCATCATCATCATCATCACGGCAGCGGCCTGGTGCCGCGCGGC
AGCGCTAGCATGTCGGACTCAGAAGTCAATCAAGAAGCTAAGCCAGAGGTCAAGCCAGAAGTCAAGCCTG
AGACTCACATCAATTTAAAGGTGTCCGATGGATCTTCAGAGATCTTCTTCAAGATCAAAAAGACCACTCC
TTTAAGAAGGCTGATGGAAGCGTTCGCTAAAAGACAGGGTAAGGAAATGGACTCCTTAAGATTCTTGTAC
GACGGTATTAGAATTCAAGCTGATCAGACCCCTGAAGATTTGGACATGGAGGATAACGATATTATTGAGG
CTCACAGAGAACAGATTGGTGGTATGGGGTCGGCCTTTGAGCGGGTAGTCCGGAGAGTGGTCCAGGAGCT
GGACCATGGTGGGGAGTTCATCCCTGTGACCAGCCTGCAGAGCTCCACTGGCTTCCAGCCCTACTGCCTG
GTGGTTAGGAAGCCCTCAAGCTCATGGTTCTGGAAACCCCGTTATAAGTGTGTCAACCTGTCTATCAAGG
ACATCCTGGAGCCGGATGCCGCGGAACCAGACGTGCAGCGTGGCAGGAGCTTCCACTTCTACGATGCCAT
GGATGGGCAGATACAGGGCAGCGTGGAGCTGGCAGCCCCAGGACAGGCAAAGATCGCAGGCGGGGCCGCG
GTGTCTGACAGCTCCAGCACCTCAATGAATGTGTACTCGCTGAGTGTGGACCCTAACACCTGGCAGACTC
TGCTCCATGAGAGGCACCTGCGGCAGCCAGAACACAAAGTCCTGCAGCAGCTGCGCAGCCGCGGGGACAA
CGTGTACGTGGTGACTGAGGTGCTGCAGACACAGAAGGAGGTGGAAGTCACGCGCACCCACAAGCGGGAG
GGCTCGGGCCGGTTTTCCCTGCCCGGAGCCACGTGCTTGCAGGGTGAGGGCCAGGGCCATCTGAGCCAGA
AGAAGACGGTCACCATCCCCTCAGGCAGCACCCTCGCATTCCGGGTGGCCCAGCTGGTTATTGACTCTGA
CTTGGACGTCCTTCTCTTCCCGGATAAGAAGCAGAGGACCTTCCAGCCACCCGCGACAGGCCACAAGCGT
TCCACGAGCGAAGGCGCCTGGCCACAGCTGCCCTCTGGCCTCTCCATGATGAGGTGCCTCCACAACTTCC
TGACAGATGGGGTCCCTGCGGAGGGGGCGTTCACTGAAGACTTCCAGGGCCTACGGGCAGAGGTGGAGAC
CATCTCCAAGGAACTGGAGCTTTTGGACAGAGAGCTGTGCCAGCTGCTGCTGGAGGGCCTGGAGGGGGTG
CTGCGGGACCAGCTGGCCCTGCGAGCCTTGGAGGAGGCGCTGGAGCAGGGCCAGAGCCTTGGGCCGGTGG
AGCCCCTGGACGGTCCAGCAGGTGCTGTCCTGGAGTGCCTGGTGTTGTCCTCCGGAATGCTGGTGCCGGA
ACTCGCTATCCCTGTTGTCTACCTGCTGGGGGCACTGACCATGCTGAGTGAAACGCAGCACAAGCTGCTG
GCGGAGGCGCTGGAGTCGCAGACCCTGTTGGGGCCGCTCGAGCTGGTGGGCAGCCTCTTGGAGCAGAGTG
CCCCGTGGCAGGAGCGCAGCACCATGTCCCTGCCCCCCGGGCTCCTGGGGAACAGCTGGGGCGAAGGAGC
ACCGGCCTGGGTCTTGCTGGACGAGTGTGGCCTAGAGCTGGGGGAGGACACTCCCCACGTGTGCTGGGAG
CCGCAGGCCCAGGGCCGCATGTGTGCACTCTACGCCTCCCTGGCACTGCTATCAGGACTGAGCCAGGAGC
CCCACTAGAGACAAGCTTAGGTATTTATTCGGCGCAAAGTGCGTCGGGTGATGCTGCCAACTTAGTCGAG
CACCACCACCACCACCACTGAGATCCGGCTGCTAACAAAGCCCGAAAGGAAGCTGAGTTGGCTGCTGCCA
CCGCTGAGCAATAACTAGCATAACCCCTTGGGGCCTCTAAACGGGTCTTGAGGGGTTTTTTGCTGAAAGG
AGGAACTATATCCGGATTGGCGAATGGG
[124 nt withheld, positions 2339-2462]
C
[91 nt withheld, positions 2464-2554]
A
[49 nt withheld, positions 2556-2604]
CCTTTGACGTTGGAGTCCACGTTCTTT
[37 nt withheld, positions 2632-2668]
ACCCTATCTCGGTCTATTCTTTTGATTTATAAGGGATTTTGCCGATTTCGGCCTATTGGTTAAAAAATGA
GCTGATTTAACAAAAATTTAACGCGAATTTTAACAAAATATTAACGCTTACAATTTAGGTGGCACTTTTC
GGGGAAATGTGCGCGGAACCCCTATTTGTTTATTTTTCTAAATACATTCAAATATGTATCCGCTCATGAA
TTAATTCTTAGAAAAACTCATCGAGCATCAAATGAAACTGCAATTTATTCATATCAGGATTATCAATACC
ATATTTTTGAAAAAGCCGTTTCTGTAATGAAGGAGAAAACTCACCGAGGCAGTTCCATAGGATGGCAAGA
TCCTGGTATCGGTCTGCGATTCCGACTCGTCCAACATCAATACAACCTATTAATTTCCCCTCGTCAAAAA
TAAGGTTATCAAGTGAGAAATCACCATGAGTGACGACTGAATCCGGTGAGAATGGCAAAAGTTTATGCAT
TTCTTTCCAGACTTGTTCAACAGGCCAGCCATTACGCTCGTCATCAAAATCACTCGCATCAACCAAACCG
TTATTCATTCGTGATTGCGCCTGAGCGAGACGAAATACGCGATCGCTGTTAAAAGGACAATTACAAACAG
GAATCGAATGCAACCGGCGCAGGAACACTGCCAGCGCATCAACAATATTTTCACCTGAATCAGGATATTC
TTCTAATACCTGGAATGCTGTTTTCCCGGGGATCGCAGTGGTGAGTAACCATGCATCATCAGGAGTACGG
ATAAAATGCTTGATGGTCGGAAGAGGCATAAATTCCGTCAGCCAGTTTAGTCTGACCATCTCATCTGTAA
CATCATTGGCAACGCTACCTTTGCCATGTTTCAGAAACAACTCTGGCGCATCGGGCTTCCCATACAATCG
ATAGATTGTCGCACCTGATTGCCCGACATTATCGCGAGCCCATTTATACCCATATAAATCAGCATCCATG
TTGGAATTTAATCGCGGCCTAGAGCAAGACGTTTCCCGTTGAATATGGCTCATAACACCCCTTGTATTAC
TGTTTATGTAAGCAGACAGTTTTATTGTTCATGACCAAAATCCCTTAACGTGAGTTTTCGTTCCACTGAG
CGTCAGACCCCGTAGAAAAGATCAAAGGATCTTCTTGAGATCCTTTTTTTCTGCGCGTAATCTGCTGCTT
GCAAACAAAAAAACCACCGCTACCAGCGGTGGTTTGTTTGCCGGATCAAGAGCTACCAACTCTTTTTCCG
AAGGTAACTGGCTTCAGCAGAGCGCAGATACCAAATACTGTCCTTCTAGTGTAGCCGTAGTTAGGCCACC
ACTTCAAGAACTCTGTAGCACCGCCTACATACCTCGCTCTGCTAATCCTGTTACCAGTGGCTGCTGCCAG
TGGCGATAAGTCGTGTCTTACCGGGTTGGACTCAAGACGATAGTTACCGGATAAGGCGCAGCGGTCGGGC
TGAACGGGGGGTTCGTGCACACAGCCCAGCTTGGAGCGAACGACCTACACCGAACTGAGATACCTACAGC
GTGAGCTATGAGAAAGCGCCACGCTTCCCGAAGGGAGAAAGGCGGACAGGTATCCGGTAAGCGGCAGGGT
CGGAACAGGAGAGCGCACGAGGGAGCTTCCAGGGGGAAACGCCTGGTATCTTTATAGTCCTGTCGGGTTT
CGCCACCTCTGACTTGAGCGTCGATTTTTGTGATGCTCGTCAGGGGGGCGGAGCCTATGGAAAAACGCCA
GCAACGCGGCCTTTTTACGGTTCCTGGCCTTTTGCTGGCCTTTTGCTCACATGTTCTTTCCTGCGTTATC
CCCTGATTCTGTGGATAACCGTATTACCGCCTTTGAGTGAGCTGATACCGCTCGCCGCAGCCGAACGACC
GAGCGCAGCGAGTCAGTGAGCGAGGAAGCGGAAGAGCGCCTGATGCGGTATTTTCTCCTTACGCATCTGT
GCGGTATTTCACACCGCAATGGTGCACTCTCAGTACAATCTGCTCTGATGCCGCATAGTTAAGCCAGTAT
ACACTCCGCTATCGCTACGTGACTGGGTCATGGCTGCGCCCCGACACCCGCCAACACCCGCTGACGCGCC
CTGACGGGCTTGTCTGCTCCCGGCATCCGCTTACAGACAAGCTGTGACCGTCTCCGGGAGCTGCATGTGT
CAGAGGTTTTCACCGTCATCACCGAAACGCGCGAGGCAGCTGCGGTAAAGCTCATCAGCGTGGTCGTGAA
GCGATTCACAGATGTCTGCCTGTTCATCCGCGTCCAGCTCGTTGAGTTTCTCCAGAAGCGTTAATGTCTG
GCTTCTGATAAAGCGGGCCATGTTAAGGGCGGTTTTTTCCTGTTTGGTCACTGATGCCTCCGTGTAAGGG
GGATTTCTGTTCATGGGGGTAATGATACCGATGAAACGAGAGAGGATGCTCACGATACGGGTTACTGATG
ATGAACATGCCCGGTTACTGGAACGTTGTGAGGGTAAACAACTGGCGGTATGGATGCGGCGGGACCAGAG
AAAAATCACTCAGGGTCAATGCCAGCGCTTCGTTAATACAGATGTAGGTGTTCCACAGGGTAGCCAGCAG
CATCCTGCGATGCAGATCCGGAACATAATGGTGCAGGGCGCTGACTTCCGCGTTTCCAGACTTTACGAAA
CACGGAAACCGAAGACCATTCATGTTGTTGCTCAGGTCGCAGACGTTTTGCAGCAGCAGTCGCTTCACGT
TCGCTCGCGTATCGGTGATTCATTCTGCTAACCAGTAAGGCAACCCCGCCAGCCTAGCCGGGTCCTCAAC
GACAGGAGCACGATCATGCGCACCCGTGGGGCCGCCATGCCGGCGATAATGGCCTGCTTCTCGCCGAAAC
GTTTGGTGGCGGGACCAGTGACGAAGGCTTGAGCGAGGGCGTGCAAGATTCCGAATACCGCAAGCGACAG
GCCGATCATCGTCGCGCTCCAGCGAAAGCGGTCCTCGCCGAAAATGACCCAGAGCGCTGCCGGCACCTGT
CCTACGAGTTGCATGATAAAGAAGACAGTCATAAGTGCGGCGACGATAGTCATGCCCCGCGCCCACCGGA
AGGAGCTGACTGGGTTGAAGGCTCTCAAGGGCATCGGTCGAGATCCCGGTGCCTAATGAGTGAGCTAACT
TACATTAATTGCGTTGCGCTCACTGCCCGCTTTCCAGTCGGGAAACCTGTCGTGCCAGCTGCATTAATGA
ATCGGCCAACGCGCGGGGAGAGGCGGTTTGCGTATTGGGCGCCAGGGTGGTTTTTCTTTTCACCAGTGAG
ACGGGCAACAGCTGATTGCCCTTCACCGCCTGGCCCTGAGAGAGTTGCAGCAAGCGGTCCACGCTGGTTT
GCCCCAGCAGGCGAAAATCCTGTTTGATGGTGGTTAACGGCGGGATATAACATGAGCTGTCTTCGGTATC
GTCGTATCCCACTACCGAGATATCCGCACCAACGCGCAGCCCGGACTCGGTAATGGCGCGCATTGCGCCC
AGCGCCATCTGATCGTTGGCAACCAGCATCGCAGTGGGAACGATGCCCTCATTCAGCATTTGCATGGTTT
GTTGAAAACCGGACATGGCACTCCAGTCGCCTTCCCGTTCCGCTATCGGCTGAATTTGATTGCGAGTGAG
ATATTTATGCCAGCCAGCCAGACGCAGACGCGCCGAGACAGAACTTAATGGGCCCGCTAACAGCGCGATT
TGCTGGTGACCCAATGCGACCAGATGCTCCACGCCCAGTCGCGTACCGTCTTCATGGGAGAAAATAATAC
TGTTGATGGGTGTCTGGTCAGAGACATCAAGAAATAACGCCGGAACATTAGTGCAGGCAGCTTCCACAGC
AATGGCATCCTGGTCATCCAGCGGATAGTTAATGATCAGCCCACTGACGCGTTGCGCGAGAAGATTGTGC
ACCGCCGCTTTACAGGCTTCGACGCCGCTTCGTTCTACCATCGACACCACCACGCTGGCACCCAGTTGAT
CGGCGCGAGATTTAATCGCCGCGACAATTTGCGACGGCGCGTGCAGGGCCAGACTGGAGGTGGCAACGCC
AATCAGCAACGACTGTTTGCCCGCCAGTTGTTGTGCCACGCGGTTGGGAATGTAATTCAGCTCCGCCATC
GCCGCTTCCACTTTTTCCCGCGTTTTCGCAGAAACGTGGCTGGCCTGGTTCACCACGCGGGAAACGGTCT
GATAAGAGACACCGGCATACTCTGCGACATCGTATAACGTTACTGGTTTCACATTCACCACCCTGAATTG
ACTCTCTTCCGGGCGCTATCATGCCATACCGCGAAAGGTTTTGCGCCATTCGATGGTGTCCGGGATCTCG
ACGCTCTCCCTTATGCGACTCCTGCATTAGGAAGCAGCCCAGTAGTAGGTTGAGGCCGTTGAGCACCGCC
GCCGCAAGGAATGGTGCATG
Features (pLannotate 1.2.2; 22 found; start..end, strand, type, name):
    209..227     +  promoter       T7 promoter: promoter for bacteriophage T7 RNA polymerase
    228..252     +  protein_bind   lac operator: The lac repressor binds to the lac operator to inhibit transcription in E. coli. This inhibition can be relieved by adding lactose or isopropyl-β-D-thiogalactopyranoside (IPTG). lac repressor encoded by lacI
    267..289     +  RBS            RBS: efficient ribosome binding site from bacteriophage T7 gene 10 (Olins and Rangwala, 1989)
    309..325     +  CDS            capTEV™ (fragment): composite tag for in vivo biotinylation, TEV protease cleavage, and 6xHis tagging
    336..353     +  CDS            thrombin site: thrombin recognition and cleavage site
    360..653     +  CDS            SUMO: cleavable ubiquitin-like protein tag; S. cerevisiae SMT3 (truncated)
    654..2105    +  CDS            GSDMD: GSDMD_HUMAN - Also known as DFNA5L From Homo sapiens (Human).
   2171..2188    +  CDS            9xHis (fragment): 9xHis affinity tag
   2198..2247    +  CDS            SET1 (fragment): solubility-enhancement tag derived from T7 phage gene 10B
   2255..2302    +  terminator     T7 terminator: transcription terminator for bacteriophage T7 RNA polymerase
   2339..2767    +  rep_origin     f1 ori (sequence partly withheld): f1 bacteriophage origin of replication; arrow indicates direction of (+) strand synthesis
   2820..2877    +  promoter       AmpR promoter (fragment): bla
   2886..3701    -  CDS            KanR: aminoglycoside phosphotransferase; aph(3')-Ia; confers resistance to kanamycin in bacteria or G418 (Geneticin®) in eukaryotes
   3823..4411    +  rep_origin     ori: high-copy-number ColE1/pMB1/pBR322/pUC origin of replication
   4597..4736    -  misc_feature   bom: basis of mobility region from pBR322
   4838..5029    -  CDS            rop: Rop protein, which maintains plasmids at low copy number; rop
   5046..5426    +  CDS            YPB1_ECOLX: Protein predicted: Swiss-Prot protein existence level 4. From Escherichia coli.
   5498..5789    -  CDS            TcR (fragment): tetracycline efflux protein; tet; confers resistance to tetracycline
   5804..5825    -  protein_bind   CAP binding site: CAP binding activates transcription in the presence of cAMP. E. coli catabolite activator protein
   5838..6920    -  CDS            lacI: lac repressor; lacI; The lac repressor binds to the lac operator to inhibit transcription in E. coli. This inhibition can be relieved by adding lactose or isopropyl-β-D-thiogalactopyranoside (IPTG).
   6921..6998    -  promoter       lacI promoter: lacI
   7006..187     -  CDS            TcR (fragment) (across the origin): tetracycline efflux protein; tet; confers resistance to tetracycline
