>Addgene plasmid #111559 | pET-SUMO-hGSDMD | addgene full sequence | sequence record 214074 | Addgene NGS Result
GAGATGGCGCCCAACAGTCCCCCGGCCACGGGGCCTGCCACCATACCCACGCCGAAACAAGCGCTCATGA
GCCCGAAGTGGCGAGCCCGATCTTCCCCATCGGTGATGTCGGCGATATAGGCGCCAGCAACCGCACCTGT
GGCGCCGGTGATGCCGGCCACGATGCGTCCGGCGTAGAGGATCGAGATCTCGATCCCGCGAAATTAATAC
GACTCACTATAGGGGAATTGTGAGCGGATAACAATTCCCCTCTAGAAATAATTTTGTTTAACTTTAAGAA
GGAGATATACATATGGGCAGCAGCCATCATCATCATCATCACGGCAGCGGCCTGGTGCCGCGCGGCAGCG
CTAGCATGTCGGACTCAGAAGTCAATCAAGAAGCTAAGCCAGAGGTCAAGCCAGAAGTCAAGCCTGAGAC
TCACATCAATTTAAAGGTGTCCGATGGATCTTCAGAGATCTTCTTCAAGATCAAAAAGACCACTCCTTTA
AGAAGGCTGATGGAAGCGTTCGCTAAAAGACAGGGTAAGGAAATGGACTCCTTAAGATTCTTGTACGACG
GTATTAGAATTCAAGCTGATCAGACCCCTGAAGATTTGGACATGGAGGATAACGATATTATTGAGGCTCA
CAGAGAACAGATTGGTGGTATGGGGTCGGCCTTTGAGCGGGTAGTCCGGAGAGTGGTCCAGGAGCTGGAC
CATGGTGGGGAGTTCATCCCTGTGACCAGCCTGCAGAGCTCCACTGGCTTCCAGCCCTACTGCCTGGTGG
TTAGGAAGCCCTCAAGCTCATGGTTCTGGAAACCCCGTTATAAGTGTGTCAACCTGTCTATCAAGGACAT
CCTGGAGCCGGATGCCGCGGAACCAGACGTGCAGCGTGGCAGGAGCTTCCACTTCTACGATGCCATGGAT
GGGCAGATACAGGGCAGCGTGGAGCTGGCAGCCCCAGGACAGGCAAAGATCGCAGGCGGGGCCGCGGTGT
CTGACAGCTCCAGCACCTCAATGAATGTGTACTCGCTGAGTGTGGACCCTAACACCTGGCAGACTCTGCT
CCATGAGAGGCACCTGCGGCAGCCAGAACACAAAGTCCTGCAGCAGCTGCGCAGCCGCGGGGACAACGTG
TACGTGGTGACTGAGGTGCTACAGACACAGAAGGAGGTGGAAGTCACGCGCACCCACAAGCGGGAGGGCT
CGGGCCGGTTTTCCCTGCCCGGAGCCACGTGCTTGCAGGGTGAGGGCCAGGGCCATCTGAGCCAGAAGAA
GACGGTCACCATCCCCTCAGGCAGCACCCTCGCATTCCGGGTGGCCCAGCTGGTTATTGACTCTGACTTG
GACGTCCTTCTCTTCCCGGATAAGAAGCAGAGGACCTTCCAGCCACCCGCGACAGGCCACAAGCGTTCCA
CGAGCGAAGGCGCCTGGCCACAGCTGCCCTCTGGCCTCTCCATGATGAGGTGCCTCCACAACTTCCTGAC
AGATGGGGTCCCTGCGGAGGGGGCGTTCACTGAAGACTTCCAGGGCCTACGGGCAGAGGTGGAGACCATC
TCCAAGGAACTGGAGCTTTTGGACAGAGAGCTGTGCCAGCTGCTGCTGGAGGGCCTGGAGGGGGTGCTGC
GGGACCAGCTGGCCCTGCGAGCCTTGGAGGAGGCGCTGGAGCAGGGCCAGAGCCTTGGGCCGGTGGAGCC
CCTGGACGGTCCAGCAGGTGCTGTCCTGGAGTGCCTGGTGTTGTCCTCCGGAATGCTGGTGCCGGAACTC
GCTATCCCTGTTGTCTACCTGCTGGGGGCACTGACCATGCTGAGTGAAACGCAGCACAAGCTGCTGGCGG
AGGCGCTGGAGTCGCAGACCCTGTTGGGGCCGCTCGAGCTGGTGGGCAGCCTCTTGGAGCAGAGTGCCCC
GTGGCAGGAGCGCAGCACCATGTCCCTGCCCCCCGGGCTCCTGGGGAACAGCTGGGGCGAAGGAGCACCG
GCCTGGGTCTTGCTGGACGAGTGTGGCCTAGAGCTGGGGGAGGACACTCCCCACGTGTGCTGGGAGCCGC
AGGCCCAGGGCCGCATGTGTGCACTCTACGCCTCCCTGGCACTGCTATCAGGACTGAGCCAGGAGCCCCA
CTAGAGACAAGCTTAGGTATTTATTCGGCGCAAAGTGCGTCGGGTGATGCTGCCAACTTAGTCGAGCACC
ACCACCACCACCACTGAGATCCGGCTGCTAACAAAGCCCGAAAGGAAGCTGAGTTGGCTGCTGCCACCGC
TGAGCAATAACTAGCATAACCCCTTGGGGCCTCTAAACGGGTCTTGAGGGGTTTTTTGCTGAAAGGAGGA
ACTATATCCGGATTGGCGAATGGG
[124 nt withheld, positions 2335-2458]
C
[91 nt withheld, positions 2460-2550]
A
[49 nt withheld, positions 2552-2600]
CCTTTGACGTTGGAGTCCACGTTCTTT
[37 nt withheld, positions 2628-2664]
ACCCTATCTCGGTCTATTCTTTTGATTTATAAGGGATTTTGCCGATTTCGGCCTATTGGTTAAAAAATGA
GCTGATTTAACAAAAATTTAACGCGAATTTTAACAAAATATTAACGCTTACAATTTAGGTGGCACTTTTC
GGGGAAATGTGCGCGGAACCCCTATTTGTTTATTTTTCTAAATACATTCAAATATGTATCCGCTCATGAA
TTAATTCTTAGAAAAACTCATCGAGCATCAAATGAAACTGCAATTTATTCATATCAGGATTATCAATACC
ATATTTTTGAAAAAGCCGTTTCTGTAATGAAGGAGAAAACTCACCGAGGCAGTTCCATAGGATGGCAAGA
TCCTGGTATCGGTCTGCGATTCCGACTCGTCCAACATCAATACAACCTATTAATTTCCCCTCGTCAAAAA
TAAGGTTATCAAGTGAGAAATCACCATGAGTGACGACTGAATCCGGTGAGAATGGCAAAAGTTTATGCAT
TTCTTTCCAGACTTGTTCAACAGGCCAGCCATTACGCTCGTCATCAAAATCACTCGCATCAACCAAACCG
TTATTCATTCGTGATTGCGCCTGAGCGAGACGAAATACGCGATCGCTGTTAAAAGGACAATTACAAACAG
GAATCGAATGCAACCGGCGCAGGAACACTGCCAGCGCATCAACAATATTTTCACCTGAATCAGGATATTC
TTCTAATACCTGGAATGCTGTTTTCCCGGGGATCGCAGTGGTGAGTAACCATGCATCATCAGGAGTACGG
ATAAAATGCTTGATGGTCGGAAGAGGCATAAATTCCGTCAGCCAGTTTAGTCTGACCATCTCATCTGTAA
CATCATTGGCAACGCTACCTTTGCCATGTTTCAGAAACAACTCTGGCGCATCGGGCTTCCCATACAATCG
ATAGATTGTCGCACCTGATTGCCCGACATTATCGCGAGCCCATTTATACCCATATAAATCAGCATCCATG
TTGGAATTTAATCGCGGCCTAGAGCAAGACGTTTCCCGTTGAATATGGCTCATAACACCCCTTGTATTAC
TGTTTATGTAAGCAGACAGTTTTATTGTTCATGACCAAAATCCCTTAACGTGAGTTTTCGTTCCACTGAG
CGTCAGACCCCGTAGAAAAGATCAAAGGATCTTCTTGAGATCCTTTTTTTCTGCGCGTAATCTGCTGCTT
GCAAACAAAAAAACCACCGCTACCAGCGGTGGTTTGTTTGCCGGATCAAGAGCTACCAACTCTTTTTCCG
AAGGTAACTGGCTTCAGCAGAGCGCAGATACCAAATACTGTCCTTCTAGTGTAGCCGTAGTTAGGCCACC
ACTTCAAGAACTCTGTAGCACCGCCTACATACCTCGCTCTGCTAATCCTGTTACCAGTGGCTGCTGCCAG
TGGCGATAAGTCGTGTCTTACCGGGTTGGACTCAAGACGATAGTTACCGGATAAGGCGCAGCGGTCGGGC
TGAACGGGGGGTTCGTGCACACAGCCCAGCTTGGAGCGAACGACCTACACCGAACTGAGATACCTACAGC
GTGAGCTATGAGAAAGCGCCACGCTTCCCGAAGGGAGAAAGGCGGACAGGTATCCGGTAAGCGGCAGGGT
CGGAACAGGAGAGCGCACGAGGGAGCTTCCAGGGGGAAACGCCTGGTATCTTTATAGTCCTGTCGGGTTT
CGCCACCTCTGACTTGAGCGTCGATTTTTGTGATGCTCGTCAGGGGGGCGGAGCCTATGGAAAAACGCCA
GCAACGCGGCCTTTTTACGGTTCCTGGCCTTTTGCTGGCCTTTTGCTCACATGTTCTTTCCTGCGTTATC
CCCTGATTCTGTGGATAACCGTATTACCGCCTTTGAGTGAGCTGATACCGCTCGCCGCAGCCGAACGACC
GAGCGCAGCGAGTCAGTGAGCGAGGAAGCGGAAGAGCGCCTGATGCGGTATTTTCTCCTTACGCATCTGT
GCGGTATTTCACACCGCAATGGTGCACTCTCAGTACAATCTGCTCTGATGCCGCATAGTTAAGCCAGTAT
ACACTCCGCTATCGCTACGTGACTGGGTCATGGCTGCGCCCCGACACCCGCCAACACCCGCTGACGCGCC
CTGACGGGCTTGTCTGCTCCCGGCATCCGCTTACAGACAAGCTGTGACCGTCTCCGGGAGCTGCATGTGT
CAGAGGTTTTCACCGTCATCACCGAAACGCGCGAGGCAGCTGCGGTAAAGCTCATCAGCGTGGTCGTGAA
GCGATTCACAGATGTCTGCCTGTTCATCCGCGTCCAGCTCGTTGAGTTTCTCCAGAAGCGTTAATGTCTG
GCTTCTGATAAAGCGGGCCATGTTAAGGGCGGTTTTTTCCTGTTTGGTCACTGATGCCTCCGTGTAAGGG
GGATTTCTGTTCATGGGGGTAATGATACCGATGAAACGAGAGAGGATGCTCACGATACGGGTTACTGATG
ATGAACATGCCCGGTTACTGGAACGTTGTGAGGGTAAACAACTGGCGGTATGGATGCGGCGGGACCAGAG
AAAAATCACTCAGGGTCAATGCCAGCGCTTCGTTAATACAGATGTAGGTGTTCCACAGGGTAGCCAGCAG
CATCCTGCGATGCAGATCCGGAACATAATGGTGCAGGGCGCTGACTTCCGCGTTTCCAGACTTTACGAAA
CACGGAAACCGAAGACCATTCATGTTGTTGCTCAGGTCGCAGACGTTTTGCAGCAGCAGTCGCTTCACGT
TCGCTCGCGTATCGGTGATTCATTCTGCTAACCAGTAAGGCAACCCCGCCAGCCTAGCCGGGTCCTCAAC
GACAGGAGCACGATCATGCGCACCCGTGGGGCCGCCATGCCGGCGATAATGGCCTGCTTCTCGCCGAAAC
GTTTGGTGGCGGGACCAGTGACGAAGGCTTGAGCGAGGGCGTGCAAGATTCCGAATACCGCAAGCGACAG
GCCGATCATCGTCGCGCTCCAGCGAAAGCGGTCCTCGCCGAAAATGACCCAGAGCGCTGCCGGCACCTGT
CCTACGAGTTGCATGATAAAGAAGACAGTCATAAGTGCGGCGACGATAGTCATGCCCCGCGCCCACCGGA
AGGAGCTGACTGGGTTGAAGGCTCTCAAGGGCATCGGTCGAGATCCCGGTGCCTAATGAGTGAGCTAACT
TACATTAATTGCGTTGCGCTCACTGCCCGCTTTCCAGTCGGGAAACCTGTCGTGCCAGCTGCATTAATGA
ATCGGCCAACGCGCGGGGAGAGGCGGTTTGCGTATTGGGCGCCAGGGTGGTTTTTCTTTTCACCAGTGAG
ACGGGCAACAGCTGATTGCCCTTCACCGCCTGGCCCTGAGAGAGTTGCAGCAAGCGGTCCACGCTGGTTT
GCCCCAGCAGGCGAAAATCCTGTTTGATGGTGGTTAACGGCGGGATATAACATGAGCTGTCTTCGGTATC
GTCGTATCCCACTACCGAGATATCCGCACCAACGCGCAGCCCGGACTCGGTAATGGCGCGCATTGCGCCC
AGCGCCATCTGATCGTTGGCAACCAGCATCGCAGTGGGAACGATGCCCTCATTCAGCATTTGCATGGTTT
GTTGAAAACCGGACATGGCACTCCAGTCGCCTTCCCGTTCCGCTATCGGCTGAATTTGATTGCGAGTGAG
ATATTTATGCCAGCCAGCCAGACGCAGACGCGCCGAGACAGAACTTAATGGGCCCGCTAACAGCGCGATT
TGCTGGTGACCCAATGCGACCAGATGCTCCACGCCCAGTCGCGTACCGTCTTCATGGGAGAAAATAATAC
TGTTGATGGGTGTCTGGTCAGAGACATCAAGAAATAACGCCGGAACATTAGTGCAGGCAGCTTCCACAGC
AATGGCATCCTGGTCATCCAGCGGATAGTTAATGATCAGCCCACTGACGCGTTGCGCGAGAAGATTGTGC
ACCGCCGCTTTACAGGCTTCGACGCCGCTTCGTTCTACCATCGACACCACCACGCTGGCACCCAGTTGAT
CGGCGCGAGATTTAATCGCCGCGACAATTTGCGACGGCGCGTGCAGGGCCAGACTGGAGGTGGCAACGCC
AATCAGCAACGACTGTTTGCCCGCCAGTTGTTGTGCCACGCGGTTGGGAATGTAATTCAGCTCCGCCATC
GCCGCTTCCACTTTTTCCCGCGTTTTCGCAGAAACGTGGCTGGCCTGGTTCACCACGCGGGAAACGGTCT
GATAAGAGACACCGGCATACTCTGCGACATCGTATAACGTTACTGGTTTCACATTCACCACCCTGAATTG
ACTCTCTTCCGGGCGCTATCATGCCATACCGCGAAAGGTTTTGCGCCATTCGATGGTGTCCGGGATCTCG
ACGCTCTCCCTTATGCGACTCCTGCATTAGGAAGCAGCCCAGTAGTAGGTTGAGGCCGTTGAGCACCGCC
GCCGCAAGGAATGGTGCATGCAAG
Features (pLannotate 1.2.2; 22 found; start..end, strand, type, name):
    205..223     +  promoter       T7 promoter: promoter for bacteriophage T7 RNA polymerase
    224..248     +  protein_bind   lac operator: The lac repressor binds to the lac operator to inhibit transcription in E. coli. This inhibition can be relieved by adding lactose or isopropyl-β-D-thiogalactopyranoside (IPTG). lac repressor encoded by lacI
    263..285     +  RBS            RBS: efficient ribosome binding site from bacteriophage T7 gene 10 (Olins and Rangwala, 1989)
    305..321     +  CDS            capTEV™ (fragment): composite tag for in vivo biotinylation, TEV protease cleavage, and 6xHis tagging
    332..349     +  CDS            thrombin site: thrombin recognition and cleavage site
    356..649     +  CDS            SUMO: cleavable ubiquitin-like protein tag; S. cerevisiae SMT3 (truncated)
    650..2101    +  CDS            GSDMD: GSDMD_HUMAN - Also known as DFNA5L From Homo sapiens (Human).
   2167..2184    +  CDS            9xHis (fragment): 9xHis affinity tag
   2194..2243    +  CDS            SET1 (fragment): solubility-enhancement tag derived from T7 phage gene 10B
   2251..2298    +  terminator     T7 terminator: transcription terminator for bacteriophage T7 RNA polymerase
   2335..2763    +  rep_origin     f1 ori (sequence partly withheld): f1 bacteriophage origin of replication; arrow indicates direction of (+) strand synthesis
   2816..2873    +  promoter       AmpR promoter (fragment): bla
   2882..3697    -  CDS            KanR: aminoglycoside phosphotransferase; aph(3')-Ia; confers resistance to kanamycin in bacteria or G418 (Geneticin®) in eukaryotes
   3819..4407    +  rep_origin     ori: high-copy-number ColE1/pMB1/pBR322/pUC origin of replication
   4593..4732    -  misc_feature   bom: basis of mobility region from pBR322
   4834..5025    -  CDS            rop: Rop protein, which maintains plasmids at low copy number; rop
   5042..5422    +  CDS            YPB1_ECOLX: Protein predicted: Swiss-Prot protein existence level 4. From Escherichia coli.
   5494..5785    -  CDS            TcR (fragment): tetracycline efflux protein; tet; confers resistance to tetracycline
   5800..5821    -  protein_bind   CAP binding site: CAP binding activates transcription in the presence of cAMP. E. coli catabolite activator protein
   5834..6916    -  CDS            lacI: lac repressor; lacI; The lac repressor binds to the lac operator to inhibit transcription in E. coli. This inhibition can be relieved by adding lactose or isopropyl-β-D-thiogalactopyranoside (IPTG).
   6917..6994    -  promoter       lacI promoter: lacI
   7002..183     -  CDS            TcR (fragment) (across the origin): tetracycline efflux protein; tet; confers resistance to tetracycline
