[The description below was written by a language model from this plasmid's Addgene catalogue record and pLannotate feature annotations shown in this document.]
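Description:
pET-SUMO-hGSDMD is a 7,098 bp bacterial expression plasmid built on the commercial pET SUMO backbone for producing human gasdermin D (GSDMD) in E. coli. It is maintained through a ColE1/pBR322-type origin accompanied by the bom region and the rop gene, which keeps copy number low as the catalogue entry indicates, and it is selected with kanamycin via the aph(3')-Ia aminoglycoside phosphotransferase gene. An f1 phage origin is also present. Short tetracycline-resistance fragments are also annotated; these are backbone remnants rather than functional markers.

The expression cassette is a standard T7lac arrangement: a T7 promoter immediately followed by a lac operator, the phage T7 gene 10 ribosome binding site, and a T7 terminator downstream. The plasmid carries its own lacI gene and promoter, so transcription stays repressed until IPTG or lactose is added in a host that supplies T7 RNA polymerase. The open reading frame begins with an N-terminal His tag (picked up by the annotation software as a fragment of a composite tag), followed by a thrombin cleavage site and the yeast SMT3-derived SUMO domain, fused directly to the roughly 1.45 kb human GSDMD coding sequence. SUMO fusions generally improve solubility and can be removed by a SUMO-specific protease, while the His tag allows metal-affinity purification. A short His-tag fragment and a gene 10-derived fragment annotated after the insert are probably vector sequence. Whether they are translated depends on a stop codon that the record does not show. The two sequence records, one from the depositor and one from repository sequencing, give the same feature layout, offset by only a few bases. The stated purpose is recombinant GSDMD production in E. coli.
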