Addgene plasmid #111559: pET-SUMO-hGSDMD
Purpose: Express human GSDMD in E.coli
Depositing lab: Hongbo Luo. Depositing organization: Boston Children's Hospital. Publication: Gasdermin D Exerts Anti-inflammatory Effects by Promoting Neutrophil Death. Kambara H, Liu F, Zhang X, Liu P, Bajrami B, Teng Y, Zhao L, Zhou S, Yu H, Zhou W, Silberstein LE, Cheng T, Han M, Xu Y, Luo HR. Cell Rep. 2018 Mar 13;22(11):2924-2936. doi: 10.1016/j.celrep.2018.02.067. PubMed 29539421.
Backbone
  Vector backbone: pET SUMO
  Backbone manufacturer: Thermo Fisher Scientific
  Backbone size w/o insert (bp): 5600
  Total vector size (bp): 7098
  Vector type: Bacterial Expression
Growth in bacteria
  Bacterial resistance: Kanamycin, 50 μg/mL
  Growth temperature: Room Temperature
  Growth strain: DH5alpha
  Copy number: Low Copy
Gene/Insert
  Gene/Insert name: Gasdermin D (alt name: GSDMD)
  Species: H. sapiens (human)
  Insert size (bp): 1455
  Entrez Gene: GSDMD (a.k.a. DF5L, DFNA5L, FKSG10, GSDMDC1)
  Promoter: T7
  Tag / fusion protein: His, SUMO (N terminal on backbone)
  Cloning method: Unknown
  Sequencing primers: 5′ NA; 3′ NA
Terms and licenses: Academic/Nonprofit Terms; Industry Terms: Not Available to Industry
How to cite: pET-SUMO-hGSDMD was a gift from Hongbo Luo (Addgene plasmid # 111559 ; http://n2t.net/addgene:111559 ; RRID:Addgene_111559)
